>Addgene plasmid #39091 | GYG1 | depositor partial sequence | sequence record 49149 | GYG1 sequence 880 bps
ATGCACCATCATCATCATCATTCTTCTGGTGTAGATCTGGGTACCGAGAACCTGTACTTCCAATCCATGA
CAGATCAGGCCTTTGTGACACTAACCACAAACGATGCCTACGCCAAAGGTGCCCTGGTCCTGGGATCATC
TCTGAAACAGCACAGGACCACCAGGAGGCTGGTCGTGCTCGCCACCCCTCAGGTCTCAGACTCCATGAGA
AAAGTTTTAGAGACAGTCTTTGATGAAGTCATCATGGTAGATGTCTTGGACAGTGGCGATTCTGCTCATC
TAACCTTAATGAAGAGGCCAGAGTTGGGTGTCACGCTGACAAAGCTCCACTGCTGGTCGCTTACACAGTA
TTCAAAATGTGTATTCATGGATGCAGATACTCTGGTCCTAGCAAATATTGATGATCTTTTTGACAGAGAA
GAATTGTCAGCAGCACCAGACCCAGGGTGGCCTGACTGCTTCAATTCCGGAGTCTTCGTTTATCAGCCTT
CAGTTGAAACATACAATCAGCTGTTGCATCTTGCTTCTGAGCAAGGTAGTTTTGATGGTGGGGACCAAGG
CATACTGAACACATTTTTTAGCAGCTGGGCAACAACAGATATCAGAAAACACCTGCCGTTTATTTATAAC
CTAAGCAGCATCTCTATATACTCCTACCTCCCGGCATTTAAAGTGTTTGGTGCAAGTGCCAAAGTTGTGC
ATTTCCTGGGACGAGTCAAACCATGGAATTATACTTATGATCCCAAAACAAAAAGTGTCAAAAGTGAGGC
CCATGATCCCAACATGACTCATCCAGAGTTTCTCATCCTGTGGTGGAACATCTTTACCACCAACGTTTTA
CCTCTGCTTCAATGACAGTAAAGGTGGATACGGATCCGAA
