>Addgene plasmid #39091 | GYG1 | addgene partial sequence | sequence record 51855 | T7_term
GGGCTTGTAGCAGCCGGATCTCAGTGGTGGTGGTGGTGGTGCTCGAGTGCGGCCGCAAGCTTGTCGACGG
AGCTCGAATTCGGATCCGTATCCACCTTTACTGTCATTGAAGCAGAGGTAAAACGTTGGTGGTAAAGATG
TTCCACCACAGGATGAGAAACTCTGGATGAGTCATGTTGGGATCATGGGCCTCACTTTTGACACTTTTTG
TTTTGGGATCATAAGTATAATTCCATGGTTTGACTCGTCCCAGGAAATGCACAACTTTGGCACTTGCACC
AAACACTTTAAATGCCGGGAGGTAGGAGTATATAGAGATGCTGCTTAGGTTATAAATAAACGGCAGGTGT
TTTCTGATATCTGTTGTTGCCCAGCTGCTAAAAAATGTGTTCAGTATGCCTTGGTCCCCACCATCAAAAC
TACCTTGCTCAGAAGCAAGATGCAACAGCTGATTGTATGTTTCAACTGAAGGCTGATAAACGAAGACTCC
GGAATTGAAGCAGTCAGGCCACCCTGGGTCTGGTGCTGCTGACAATTCTTCTCTGTCAAAAAGATCATCA
ATATTTGCTAGGACCAGAGTATCTGCATCCATGAATACACATTTTGAATACTGTGTAAGCGACCAGCAGT
GGAGCTTTGTCAGCGTGACACCCAACTCTGGCCTCTTCATTAAGGTTAGATGAGCAGAATCGCCACTGTC
CAAGACATCTACCATGATGACTTCATCAAAGACTGTCTCTAAAACTTTTCTCATGGAGTCTGAGACCTGA
GGGGTGGCGAGCACGACCAGCCTCCTGGTGGTCTGGTGTC
