>Addgene plasmid #39091 | GYG1 | addgene partial sequence | sequence record 51856 | T7 5'-TAATACGACTCACTATAGGG-3'
TCCCTCTGAATAATTTTGTTTAACTTTAAGAAGGAGATATACATATGCACCATCATCATCATCATTCTTC
TGGTGTAGATCTGGGTACCGAGAACCTGTACTTCCAATCCATGACAGATCAGGCCTTTGTGACACTAACC
ACAAACGATGCCTACGCCAAAGGTGCCCTGGTCCTGGGATCATCTCTGAAACAGCACAGGACCACCAGGA
GGCTGGTCGTGCTCGCCACCCCTCAGGTCTCAGACTCCATGAGAAAAGTTTTAGAGACAGTCTTTGATGA
AGTCATCATGGTAGATGTCTTGGACAGTGGCGATTCTGCTCATCTAACCTTAATGAAGAGGCCAGAGTTG
GGTGTCACGCTGACAAAGCTCCACTGCTGGTCGCTTACACAGTATTCAAAATGTGTATTCATGGATGCAG
ATACTCTGGTCCTAGCAAATATTGATGATCTTTTTGACAGAGAAGAATTGTCAGCAGCACCAGACCCAGG
GTGGCCTGACTGCTTCAATTCCGGAGTCTTCGTTTATCAGCCTTCAGTTGAAACATACAATCAGCTGTTG
CATCTTGCTTCTGAGCAAGGTAGTTTTGATGGTGGGGACCAAGGCATACTGAACACATTTTTTAGCAGCT
GGGCAACAACAGATATCAGAAAACACCTGCCGTTTATTTATAACCTAAGCAGCATCTCTATATACTCCTA
CCTCCCGGCATTTAAAGTGTTTGGTGCAAGTGCCAAAGTTGTGCATTTCCTGGGACGAGTCAAACCATGG
AATTATACTTATGATCCCAAAACAAAAAGTGTCAAAAGTGAGGCCCATGATCCCAACATGACTCATCCAG
AGTTTCTCATCCTGTGGTGGAACATCTTTACCACCAACGTTTTACCTCTGCTTCAATGACAGTAAAGGTG
GATACGGATCCGAATTCGAGCTCCGTCGACAAG
