[The description below was written by a language model from this plasmid's Addgene catalogue record.]
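Description:
GYG1 is a bacterial expression plasmid built on the pNIC28-Bsa4 backbone from the SGC, designed to produce recombinant human glycogenin-1 in E. coli for structure determination. The plasmid is selected with kanamycin and is recorded as low copy. The origin of replication is not stated, and no feature table accompanies the entry, so the backbone elements cannot be described in detail from the record itself.

The insert is a roughly 880 bp fragment of the human GYG1 coding sequence, introduced by ligation-independent cloning. The record cautions that it may not represent the full open reading frame, which is typical of constructs trimmed to a well-behaved domain for crystallography, and the alternative names link it to a deposited protein structure. The protein is expressed with an N-terminal His tag followed by a TEV protease site, an arrangement that allows capture by immobilised metal affinity chromatography and then removal of the tag to leave near-native protein. The promoter is not explicitly named, but the listed sequencing primers (T7 forward and T7 terminator reverse) indicate that the insert sits between T7 promoter and terminator sequences, implying expression in a host that supplies T7 RNA polymerase.

One inconsistency is worth noting: the insert name and alternative names identify glycogenin (GYG1), whereas the linked Entrez Gene field points to GYS1, which is glycogen synthase, a different gene. The rest of the entry supports glycogenin as the actual insert, so the gene link appears to be a catalogue error, though this cannot be confirmed without the sequence.
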