Addgene plasmid #39091: GYG1
Purpose: Bacterial expression for structure determination; may not be full ORF
Depositing lab: Nicola Burgess-Brown. Depositing organization: University of Oxford.
Backbone
  Vector backbone: pNIC28-Bsa4
  Backbone manufacturer: SGC
  Vector type: Bacterial Expression
Growth in bacteria
  Bacterial resistance: Kanamycin, 50 μg/mL
  Growth temperature: 37°C
  Growth strain: Mach1
  Copy number: Low Copy
Gene/Insert
  Gene/Insert name: GYG1 (alt names: glycogenin; PDB:3Q4S)
  Species: H. sapiens (human)
  Insert size (bp): 880
  Entrez Gene: GYS1 (a.k.a. GSY, GYS)
  Tag / fusion protein: His Tev (N terminal on insert)
  Cloning method: Ligation Independent Cloning
  Sequencing primers: 5′ T7; 3′ T7-term
Terms and licenses: Academic/Nonprofit Terms; Industry Terms: Not Available to Industry
How to cite: GYG1 was a gift from Nicola Burgess-Brown (Addgene plasmid # 39091 ; http://n2t.net/addgene:39091 ; RRID:Addgene_39091)
